Addgene plasmid #153712: pGBW-m4252932
Purpose: Mammalian expression plasmid for SARS-CoV-2 ORF10 protein
Depositing lab: Ginkgo Bioworks & Benjie Chen. Depositing organization: Ginkgo Bioworks.
Backbone
  Vector backbone: pTwist_CMV_Hygro_6 with AarI site removed
  Backbone size w/o insert (bp): 6525
  Vector type: Mammalian Expression
  Selectable markers: Hygromycin
Growth in bacteria
  Bacterial resistance: Ampicillin, 100 μg/mL
  Growth temperature: 37°C
  Growth strain: DH5alpha
  Copy number: High Copy
Gene/Insert
  Gene/Insert name: SARS-CoV-2 ORF10 protein
  Species: Severe acute respiratory syndrome coronavirus 2
  Insert size (bp): 110
  Mutation: wt
  Entrez Gene: ORF10 (a.k.a. GU280_gp11)
  Promoter: CMV
  Tag / fusion protein: Cleavable TEV;TapTag (C terminal on backbone)
  Cloning method: Unknown
Resource information
  A portion of this plasmid was derived from a plasmid made by: GinkgoBioworks
Depositor comments: NCBI reference sequence: 43740576
How to cite: pGBW-m4252932 was a gift from Ginkgo Bioworks & Benjie Chen (Addgene plasmid # 153712 ; http://n2t.net/addgene:153712 ; RRID:Addgene_153712)
