[The description below was written by a language model from this plasmid's Addgene catalogue record and pLannotate feature annotations shown in this document.]
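Description:
pGBW-m4252932 is a mammalian expression plasmid for the wild-type SARS-CoV-2 ORF10 protein, built on a pTwist_CMV_Hygro_6 backbone from which an AarI site was removed. It is propagated in E. coli from a high-copy ColE1/pUC-type origin with ampicillin selection (AmpR β-lactamase). For selection in mammalian cells it carries a separate cassette in which the human ubiquitin C promoter drives hygromycin B phosphotransferase, followed by a synthetic poly(A) signal.

The very short ORF10 coding sequence (about 110 bp) is expressed from the CMV immediate-early enhancer/promoter. The insert itself is not annotated in the feature table, but it would lie in the unannotated stretch spanning the sequence origin, between the CMV promoter elements near the end of the record and the tag sequences at its start. According to the record, ORF10 is fused at its C terminus to a backbone-encoded, TEV-cleavable TAP tag. This matches the annotated fragments resembling myosin light chain kinase 2, which probably represents a calmodulin-binding peptide, and Staphylococcus aureus protein A, which supplies IgG-binding domains. These are the two classic modules of a tandem affinity purification tag, allowing sequential capture with TEV protease release between the steps. An SV40 polyadenylation signal lies just downstream of the tag, annotated on the opposite strand.

The expression unit and the bacterial elements are bracketed by T7 and rrnG transcription terminators, additional synthetic poly(A) signals and short β-globin insulator elements, which likely limit read-through and interference between cassettes. The design suits transient or hygromycin-selected stable expression of tagged ORF10, for instance for affinity purification and host interaction studies, although the record states only that it is for mammalian expression.
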