Features (pLannotate 1.2.2; 20 found; start..end, strand, type, name):
    173..250     +  CDS            MYLK2 (fragment): MYLK2_HUMAN - Experimental evidence at protein level: Swiss-Prot protein existence level 1. Implicated in the level of global muscle contraction and cardiac function. Phosphorylates a specific serine in the N-terminus of a myosin light chain. From Homo sapiens (Human).
    332..682     +  CDS            spa (fragment): SPA_STAAU - Experimental evidence at protein level: Swiss-Prot protein existence level 1. Plays a role in the inhibition of the host innate and adaptive immune responses. Possesses five immunoglobulin-binding domains that capture both the fragment crystallizable region (Fc region) and the Fab region (part of Ig that identifies antigen) of immunoglobulins (By similarity). In turn, Staphylococcus aureus is protected from phagocytic killing via inhibition of Ig Fc region. In addition, the host elicited B-cell response is prevented due to a decrease of antibody-secreting cell proliferation that en
    763..884     -  polyA_signal   SV40 poly(A) signal: SV40 polyadenylation signal
    907..976     -  CDS            large T antigen (fragment): large T antigen from SV40 (simian virus 40)
    999..1045    +  terminator     T7 terminator: transcription terminator for bacteriophage T7 RNA polymerase
   1075..1211    +  terminator     rrnG terminator: transcription terminator from the E. coli ribosomal RNA rrnG operon (Albrechtsen et al., 1991)
   1256..1327    +  misc_feature   3' β-globin insulator: insulator downstream of the human β-globin locus (Farrell et al., 2002)
   1553..2141    -  rep_origin     ori: high-copy-number ColE1/pMB1/pBR322/pUC origin of replication
   2313..2377    -  CDS            bla(M) (fragment): β-lactamase lacking the signal sequence; bla(M); allows cytosolic expression of β-lactamase
   2641..3850    +  promoter       UbC promoter: human ubiquitin C promoter
   3860..4881    +  CDS            HygR (fragment): hygromycin B phosphotransferase confers resistance to hygromycin
   4909..4957    +  polyA_signal   poly(A) signal: synthetic polyadenylation signal
   5223..6083    +  CDS            AmpR: β-lactamase; bla; confers resistance to ampicillin, carbenicillin, and related antibiotics
   6096..6232    +  terminator     rrnG terminator: transcription terminator from the E. coli ribosomal RNA rrnG operon (Albrechtsen et al., 1991)
   6384..6455    +  misc_feature   5' β-globin insulator: insulator upstream of the human β-globin locus (Farrell et al., 2002)
   6460..6506    -  terminator     T7 terminator: transcription terminator for bacteriophage T7 RNA polymerase
   6524..6572    -  polyA_signal   poly(A) signal: synthetic polyadenylation signal
   6653..6956    +  enhancer       CMV enhancer: human cytomegalovirus immediate early enhancer
   7029..7046    -  promoter       CMV promoter (fragment): human cytomegalovirus (CMV) immediate early promoter
   7109..7160    +  promoter       CMVd2 promoter: truncated human cytomegalovirus (CMV) immediate early promoter that yields moderately reduced expression relative to the full-length promoter
>Addgene plasmid #153712 | pGBW-m4252932 | addgene full sequence | sequence record 300725 | Ginkgo NGS Result
CACCATGGGGTACATAAATGTTTTCGCCTTTCCATTCACGATCTATTCACTCCTTTTATGTAGGATGAAC
TCTCGCAATTACATTGCTCAGGTAGACGTCGTGAACTTTAACCTAACTGAAAACCTTTACTTTCAGTCGG
GACGGCGAATCCCGGGGCTGATAAATCCCTGGAAAAGGAGATGGAAGAAGAACTTTATTGCAGTGTCTGC
GGCTAACCGGTTCAAAAAGATCAGTTCAAGCGGCGCCCTAGATTACGACATTCCTACGACCGCCTCCGAG
AATCTCTATTTCCAGGGTGAATTTGGCTTGGCACAACATGACGAGGCCGTCGATAACAAGTTTAATAAAG
AACAGCAGAACGCTTTCTATGAGATCCTTCACTTACCAAATCTGAACGAAGAGCAACGCAACGCTTTCAT
TCAGAGCCTGAAAGACGATCCCTCGCAGTCTGCAAATCTCCTGGCCGAAGCCAAGAAGCTGAATGACGCA
CAGGCTCCAAAAGTTGATAACAAGTTTAACAAGGAGCAGCAGAATGCTTTCTACGAGATATTGCACCTTC
CTAATCTGAATGAGGAACAAAGAAATGCATTTATCCAGTCCCTAAAAGACGATCCATCACAGAGTGCCAA
CCTGCTTGCGGAAGCCAAAAAGCTCAATGATGCCCAGGCCCCGAAAGTAGACGCGAACCATCAATAAGGA
TCCGCAGGCCTCTGCTAGCTTGACTGACTGAGATACAGCGTACCTTCAGCTCACAGACATGATAAGATAC
ATTGATGAGTTTGGACAAACCACAACTAGAATGCAGTGAAAAAAATGCTTTATTTGTGAAATTTGTGATG
CTATTGCTTTATTTGTAACCATTATAAGCTGCAATAAACAAGTTAACAACAACAATTGCATTCATTTTAT
GTTTCAGGTTCAGGGGGAGGTGTGGGAGGTTTTTTAAAGCAAGTAAAACCTCTACAAATGTGGTATTGGC
CCATCTCTATCGGTATCGTAGCATAACCCCTTGGGGCCTCTAAACGGGTCTTGAGGGGTTTTTTGTGCCC
CTCGGGCCGGATTGCTATCTACCGGCATTGGCGCAGAAAAAAATGCCTGATGCGACGCTGCGCGTCTTAT
ACTCCCACATATGCCAGATTCAGCAACGGATACGGCTTCCCCAACTTGCCCACTTCCATACGTGTCCTCC
TTACCAGAAATTTATCCTTAAGGTCGTCAGCTATCCTGCAGGCGATCTCTCGATTTCGATCAAGACATTC
CTTTAATGGTCTTTTCTGGACACCACTAGGGGTCAGAAGTAGTTCATCAAACTTTCTTCCCTCCCTAATC
TCATTGGTTACCTTGGGCTATCGAAACTTAATTAACCAGTCAAGTCAGCTACTTGGCGAGATCGACTTGT
CTGGGTTTCGACTACGCTCAGAATTGCGTCAGTCAAGTTCGATCTGGTCCTTGCTATTGCACCCGTTCTC
CGATTACGAGTTTCATTTAAATCATGTGAGCAAAAGGCCAGCAAAAGGCCAGGAACCGTAAAAAGGCCGC
GTTGCTGGCGTTTTTCCATAGGCTCCGCCCCCCTGACGAGCATCACAAAAATCGACGCTCAAGTCAGAGG
TGGCGAAACCCGACAGGACTATAAAGATACCAGGCGTTTCCCCCTGGAAGCTCCCTCGTGCGCTCTCCTG
TTCCGACCCTGCCGCTTACCGGATACCTGTCCGCCTTTCTCCCTTCGGGAAGCGTGGCGCTTTCTCATAG
CTCACGCTGTAGGTATCTCAGTTCGGTGTAGGTCGTTCGCTCCAAGCTGGGCTGTGTGCACGAACCCCCC
GTTCAGCCCGACCGCTGCGCCTTATCCGGTAACTATCGTCTTGAGTCCAACCCGGTAAGACACGACTTAT
CGCCACTGGCAGCAGCCACTGGTAACAGGATTAGCAGAGCGAGGTATGTAGGCGGTGCTACAGAGTTCTT
GAAGTGGTGGCCTAACTACGGCTACACTAGAAGAACAGTATTTGGTATCTGCGCTCTGCTGAAGCCAGTT
ACCTTCGGAAAAAGAGTTGGTAGCTCTTGATCCGGCAAACAAACCACCGCTGGTAGCGGTGGTTTTTTTG
TTTGCAAGCAGCAGATTACGCGCAGAAAAAAAGGATCTCAAGAAGATCCTTTGATCTTTTCTACGGGGTC
TGACGCTCAGTGGAACGAAAACTCACGTTAAGGGATTTTGGTCATGAGATTATCAAAAAGGATCTTCACC
TAGATCCTTTTAAATTAAAAATGAAGTTTTAAATCAATCTAAAGTATATATGAGTAAACTTGGTCTGACA
GTTACCAATGCTTAATCAGTGAGGCACCTATCTCAGCGATCTGTCTATTTCGTTCATCCATAGTTGCATT
TAAATTTCCGAACTCTCCAAGGCCCTCGTCGGAAAATCTTCAAACCTTTCGTCCGATCCATCTTGCAGGC
TACCTCTCGAACGAACTATCGCAAGTCTCTTGGCCGGCCTTGCGCCTTGGCTATTGCTTGGCAGCGCCTA
TCGCCAGGTATTACTCCAATCCCGAATATCCGAGATCGGGATCACCCGAGAGAAGTTCAACCTACATCCT
CAATCCCGATCTATCCGAGATCCGAGGAATATCGAAATCGGGGCGCGCCTGGCCTCCGCGCCGGGTTTTG
GCGCCTCCCGCGGGCGCCCCCCTCGTCACGGCGAGCGCTGCCACGTCAGACGAAGGGCGCAGGAGCGTCC
TGATCCTTCCGCCCGGACGCTCAGGACAGCGGCCCGCTGCTCATAAGACTCGGCCTTAGAACCCCAGTAT
CAGCAGAAGGACATTTTAGGACGGGACTTGGGTGACTCTAGGGCACTGGTTTTCTTTCCAGAGAGCGGAA
CAGGCGAGGAAAAGTAGTCCCTTCTCGGCGATTCTGCGGAGGGATCTCCGTGGGGCGGTGAACGCCGATG
ATTATATAAGGACGCGCCGGGTGTGGCACAGCTAGTTCCGTCGCAGCCGGGATTTGGGTCGCGGTTCTTG
TTTGTGGATCGCTGTGATCGTCACTTGGTGAGTAGCGGGCTGCTGGGCTGGCCGGGGCTTTCGTGGCCGC
CGGGCCGCTCGGTGGGACGGAAGCGTGTGGAGAGACCGCCAAGGGCTGTAGTCTGGGTCCGCGAGCAAGG
TTGCCCTGAACTGGGGGTTGGGGGGAGCGCAGCAAAATGGCGGCTGTTCCCGAGTCTTGAATGGAAGACG
CTTGTGAGGCGGGCTGTGAGGTCGTTGAAACAAGGTGGGGGGCATGGTGGGCGGCAAGAACCCAAGGTCT
TGAGCCCTTCGCTAATGCGGGAAAGCTCTTATTCGGGTGAGATGGGCTGGGCACCATCTGGGGACCCTGA
CGTGAAGTTTGTCACTGACTGGAGAACTCGGTTTGTCGTCTGTTGCGGGGGCGGCAGTTATGGCGGTGCC
GTTGGGCAGTGCACCCGTACCTTTGGGAGCGCGCGCCCTCGTCGTGTCGTGACGTCACCCGTTCTGTTGG
CTTATAATGCAGGGTGGGGCCACCAGCCGGTAGGTGTGCGGTAGGCTTTTCTCCGTCGCAGGACGCAGGG
TTCGGGCCTAGGGTAGGCTCTCCTGAATCGACAGGCGCCGGACCTCTGGTGAGGGGAGGGATAAGTGAGG
CGTCAGTTTCTTTGGTCGGTTTTATGTACCTATCTTCTTAAGTAGCTGAAGCTCCGGTTTTGAACTATGC
GCTCGGGGTTGGCGAGTGTGTTTTGTGAAGTTTTTTAGGCACCTTTTGAAATGTAATCATTTGGGTCAAT
ATGTAATTTTCAGTGTTAGACTTGTAAATTGTCCGCTAAATTCTGGCCGTTTTTGGCTTTTTTGTTAGAC
AACATGGGTAAAAAGCCTGAACTCACCGCGACGTCTGTCGAGAAGTTTCTGATCGAAAAGTTCGACAGCG
TCTCCGACCTGATGCAGCTCTCGGAGGGCGAAGAATCTCGTGCTTTCAGCTTCGATGTAGGAGGGCGTGG
ATATGTCCTGCGGGTAAATAGCTGCGCCGATGGTTTCTACAAAGATCGTTATGTTTATCGGCACTTTGCA
TCCGCCGCGCTCCCGATTCCGGAAGTGCTTGACATTGGGGAGTTCAGCGAGAGCCTGACCTATTGCATCT
CCCGCCGTGCACAGGGTGTCACGTTGCAAGACCTGCCTGAAACCGAACTGCCCGCTGTTCTGCAGCCGGT
CGCGGAGGCAATGGATGCCATCGCTGCCGCCGATCTTAGCCAGACGAGCGGGTTCGGCCCATTCGGACCG
CAAGGAATCGGTCAATACACTACATGGCGTGATTTCATATGCGCGATTGCTGATCCCCATGTGTATCACT
GGCAAACTGTGATGGACGACACCGTCAGTGCGTCCGTCGCGCAGGCTCTCGATGAGCTGATGCTTTGGGC
CGAGGACTGCCCCGAAGTCCGGCACCTCGTGCACGCGGATTTCGGCTCCAACAATGTCCTGACGGACAAT
GGCCGCATAACAGCGGTCATTGACTGGAGCGAGGCGATGTTCGGGGATTCCCAATACGAGGTCGCCAACA
TCTTCTTCTGGAGGCCGTGGTTGGCTTGTATGGAGCAGCAGACGCGCTACTTCGAGCGGAGGCATCCGGA
GCTTGCAGGATCGCCCCGGCTCCGGGCGTATATGCTCCGCATTGGTCTTGACCAACTCTATCAGAGCTTG
GTTGACGGCAATTTCGATGATGCAGCTTGGGCGCAGGGTCGATGCGACGCAATCGTCCGATCCGGAGCCG
GGACTGTCGGGCGTACACAAATCGCCCGCAGAAGCGCCGCCGTCTGGACCGATGGCTGTGTAGAAGTACT
CGCCGATAGTGGAAACCGACGCCCCAGCACTCGTCCGAGGGCAAAGGAATAAGCTAGTATGTAAGCCTAG
TCTTAGATAATAAAATCGCTATCCATCGAAGATGGATGTGTGTTGGTTTTTTGTGTGTGTAACGCTAGGC
GCGCCTGGTGTACCGAGAACGATCCTCTCAGTGCGAGTCTCGACGATCCATATCGTTGCTTGGCAGTCAG
CCAGTCGGAATCCAGCTTGGGACCCAGGAAGTCCAATCGTCAGATATTGTACTCAAGCCTGGTCACGGCA
GCGTACCGATCTGTTTAAACCTAGATATTGATAGTCTGATCGGTCAACGTATAATCGAGTCCTAGCTTTT
GCAAACATCTATCAAGAGACAGGATCAGCAGGAGGCTTTCGCATGAGTATTCAACATTTCCGTGTCGCCC
TTATTCCCTTTTTTGCGGCATTTTGCCTTCCTGTTTTTGCTCACCCAGAAACGCTGGTGAAAGTAAAAGA
TGCTGAAGATCAGTTGGGTGCGCGAGTGGGTTACATCGAACTGGATCTCAACAGCGGTAAGATCCTTGAG
AGTTTTCGCCCCGAAGAACGCTTTCCAATGATGAGCACTTTTAAAGTTCTGCTATGTGGCGCGGTATTAT
CCCGTATTGACGCCGGGCAAGAGCAACTCGGTCGCCGCATACACTATTCTCAGAATGACTTGGTTGAGTA
TTCACCAGTCACAGAAAAGCATCTTACGGATGGCATGACAGTAAGAGAATTATGCAGTGCTGCCATAACC
ATGAGTGATAACACTGCGGCCAACTTACTTCTGACAACGATTGGAGGACCGAAGGAGCTAACCGCTTTTT
TGCACAACATGGGGGATCATGTAACTCGCCTTGATCGTTGGGAACCGGAGCTGAATGAAGCCATACCAAA
CGACGAGCGTGACACCACGATGCCTGTAGCAATGGCAACAACCTTGCGTAAACTATTAACTGGCGAACTA
CTTACTCTAGCTTCCCGGCAACAGTTGATAGACTGGATGGAGGCGGATAAAGTTGCAGGACCACTTCTGC
GCTCGGCCCTTCCGGCTGGCTGGTTTATTGCTGATAAATCTGGAGCCGGTGAGCGTGGGTCTCGCGGTAT
CATTGCAGCACTGGGGCCAGATGGTAAGCCCTCCCGTATCGTAGTTATCTACACGACGGGGAGTCAGGCA
ACTATGGATGAACGAAATAGACAGATCGCTGAGATAGGTGCCTCACTGATTAAGCATTGGTAACCGATTC
TAGGTGCATTGGCGCAGAAAAAAATGCCTGATGCGACGCTGCGCGTCTTATACTCCCACATATGCCAGAT
TCAGCAACGGATACGGCTTCCCCAACTTGCCCACTTCCATACGTGTCCTCCTTACCAGAAATTTATCCTT
AAGATCCCGAATCGTTTAAACTCGACTCTGGCTCTATCGAATCTCCGTCGTTTCGAGCTTACGCGAACAG
CCGTGGCGCTCATTTGCTCGTCGGGCATCGAATCTCGTCAGCTATCGTCAGCTTACCTTTTTGGCAGCGA
TCGCGGCTCCCGACATCTTGGACCATTAGCTCCACAGGTATCTTCTTCCCTCTAGTGGTCATAACAGCAG
CTTCAGCTACCTCTCAATTCAAAAAACCCCTCAAGACCCGTTTAGAGGCCCCAAGGGGTTATGCTATCAA
TCGTTGCGTTACACACACAAAAAACCAACACACATCCATCTTCGATGGATAGCGATTTTATTATCTAACT
GCTGATCGAGTGTAGCCAGATCTAGTAATCAATTACGGGGTCATTAGTTCATAGCCCATATATGGAGTTC
CGCGTTACATAACTTACGGTAAATGGCCCGCCTGGCTGACCGCCCAACGACCCCCGCCCATTGACGTCAA
TAATGACGTATGTTCCCATAGTAACGCCAATAGGGACTTTCCATTGACGTCAATGGGTGGAGTATTTACG
GTAAACTGCCCACTTGGCAGTACATCAAGTGTATCATATGCCAAGTACGCCCCCTATTGACGTCAATGAC
GGTAAATGGCCCGCCTGGCATTATGCCCAGTACATGACCTTATGGGACTTTCCTACTTGGCAGTACATCT
ACGTATTAGTCATCGCTATTACCATGCTGATGCGGTTTTGGCAGTACATCAATGGGCGTGGATAGCGGTT
TGACTCACGGGGATTTCCAAGTCTCCACCCCATTGACGTCAATGGGAGTTTGTTTTGGCACCAAAATCAA
CGGGACTTTCCAAAATGTCGTAACAACTCCGCCCCATTGACGCAAATGGGCGGTAGGCGTGTACGGTGGG
AGGTCTATATAAGCAGAGCTGGTTTAGTGAACCGTCAGATCAGATCTTTGTCGATCCTACCATCCACTCG
ACACACCCGCCAGCGGCCGC
